Addgene plasmid #244924: pAttBFNeo2
Purpose: (Empty Backbone) attB Neo Resistant plasmid for RMI targeting an attP site
Depositing lab: Michael Nonet. Depositing organization: Washington University in Saint Louis. Publication: Creation and manipulation of bipartite expression transgenes in C. elegans using phiC31 recombinase. Nonet ML. Genetics. 2026 Jul 6:iyag166. doi: 10.1093/genetics/iyag166. PubMed 42405870.
Backbone
  Vector backbone: pBluescript II derivative
  Backbone size (bp): 2850
  Modifications to backbone: Addition of an FRT site, a Multiple Cloning Site with SapI sites for Golden Gate cloning, a lox2722 flanked rps-0 promoter NeoR unc-54 3' UTR cassette, and a phiC31 attB site.
  Vector type: Worm Expression ; phiC31 recombinase mediated insertion (RMI)
  Promoter: none
  Selectable markers: Neomycin (select with G418)
Growth in bacteria
  Bacterial resistance: Ampicillin, 100 μg/mL
  Growth temperature: 37°C
  Growth strain: DH5alpha
  Copy number: High Copy
Gene/Insert
  Cloning method: Golden Gate
Terms and licenses: Academic/Nonprofit Terms; Industry Terms: Not Available to Industry
Depositor comments: Please visit https://doi.org/10.1101/2024.03.01.583017 for the bioRxiv preprint.
How to cite: pAttBFNeo2 was a gift from Michael Nonet (Addgene plasmid # 244924 ; http://n2t.net/addgene:244924 ; RRID:Addgene_244924)
