[The description below was written by a language model from this plasmid's Addgene catalogue record and pLannotate feature annotations shown in this document.]
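Description:
pAttBFNeo2 is an empty-backbone targeting vector for Caenorhabditis elegans, built on a pBluescript II derivative and intended for phiC31 recombinase-mediated insertion (RMI) of transgenes into a genomic attP landing site. In E. coli it is maintained as a high-copy plasmid through the ColE1/pUC-type origin and selected with ampicillin via the bla gene and its promoter. An f1 phage origin and remnants of the pBluescript lacZα/lac promoter region, with flanking T3 and T7 promoters, are also annotated in the roughly 4.7 kb sequence.

The functional elements added to the backbone are a minimal phiC31 attB site, a minimal FRT site, a multiple cloning site carrying SapI sites for Golden Gate assembly of the user's insert, and a worm selection cassette in which the rps-0 promoter drives a neomycin phosphotransferase gene terminated by the unc-54 3' UTR. This cassette confers G418 resistance on animals that have integrated the plasmid. The record describes it as flanked by lox2722 sites, which would allow Cre-mediated removal of the marker after integration. The automated annotation detects the neo coding sequence, attB and FRT, but labels only a single lox-type site (called loxP) and does not mark the rps-0 promoter, the unc-54 3' UTR or the SapI sites. Short hits to lacI and an RSF origin are fragments and probably not functional.

No promoter or gene of interest is supplied. Recombination between attB and a chromosomal attP, catalysed by phiC31 integrase, inserts the cloned sequence. The associated work concerns building and manipulating bipartite expression transgenes in the worm.
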