Features (pLannotate 1.2.2; 20 found; start..end, strand, type, name):
    859..963     -  promoter       AmpR promoter: bla
   1016..1444    -  rep_origin     f1 ori (sequence partly withheld): f1 bacteriophage origin of replication; arrow indicates direction of (+) strand synthesis
   1449..1549    -  CDS            lacZα (fragment): LacZα fragment of β-galactosidase; lacZ fragment
   1550..1583    +  protein_bind   loxP: Cre-mediated recombination occurs in the 8-bp core sequence (GCATACAT). Cre recombinase
   1584..1605    -  CDS            lacZα (fragment): LacZα fragment of β-galactosidase; lacZ fragment
   1616..1632    +  protein_bind   lac operator: The lac repressor binds to the lac operator to inhibit transcription in E. coli. This inhibition can be relieved by adding lactose or isopropyl-β-D-thiogalactopyranoside (IPTG). lac repressor encoded by lacI
   1677..1695    +  promoter       T3 promoter: promoter for bacteriophage T3 RNA polymerase
   1708..1737    +  misc_feature   MCS (fragment): pBluescript multiple cloning site
   1792..1813    +  misc_feature   MCS (fragment): pBluescript multiple cloning site
   1844..1862    -  promoter       T7 promoter: promoter for bacteriophage T7 RNA polymerase
   1870..1902    +  CDS            lacZα (fragment): LacZα fragment of β-galactosidase; lacZ fragment
   1903..1930    -  promoter       lac promoter (fragment): promoter for the E. coli lac operon
   1945..1966    -  protein_bind   CAP binding site: CAP binding activates transcription in the presence of cAMP. E. coli catabolite activator protein
   1979..2070    -  CDS            lacI (fragment): lac repressor; lacI; The lac repressor binds to the lac operator to inhibit transcription in E. coli. This inhibition can be relieved by adding lactose or isopropyl-β-D-thiogalactopyranoside (IPTG).
   2073..2196    -  rep_origin     RSF ori (fragment): Plasmids containing the RSF 1030 origin of replication can be propagated in E. coli cells that contain additional plasmids with compatible origins.
   2211..2244    +  protein_bind   attB: minimal attB site for the φC31 integrase (Groth et al., 2000) phage φC31 integrase
   2304..2337    +  protein_bind   FRT (minimal): supports FLP-mediated excision but not integration (Turan and Bode, 2011) FLP recombinase from the Saccharomyces cerevisiae 2μ plasmid
   2714..3505    -  CDS            neo: KKA2_KLEPN - Also known as kan, nptII. Experimental evidence at protein level: Swiss-Prot protein existence level 1. Resistance to kanamycin, neomycin, paromomycin, ribostamycin, butirosin and gentamicin B. From Klebsiella pneumoniae.
   3939..4527    -  rep_origin     ori: high-copy-number ColE1/pMB1/pBR322/pUC origin of replication
   4698..858     -  CDS            AmpR (across the origin): β-lactamase; bla; confers resistance to ampicillin, carbenicillin, and related antibiotics
>Addgene plasmid #244924 | pAttBFNeo2 | addgene full sequence | sequence record 485477
CCAATGCTTAATCAGTGAGGCACCTATCTCAGCGATCTGTCTATTTCGTTCATCCATAGTTGCCTGACTC
CCCGTCGTGTAGATAACTACGATACGGGAGGGCTTACCATCTGGCCCCAGTGCTGCAATGATACCGCGAG
ATCCACGCTCACCGGCTCCAGATTTATCAGCAATAAACCAGCCAGCCGGAAGGGCCGAGCGCAGAAGTGG
TCCTGCAACTTTATCCGCCTCCATCCAGTCTATTAATTGTTGCCGGGAAGCTAGAGTAAGTAGTTCGCCA
GTTAATAGTTTGCGCAACGTTGTTGCCATTGCTACAGGCATCGTGGTGTCACGCTCGTCGTTTGGTATGG
CTTCATTCAGCTCCGGTTCCCAACGATCAAGGCGAGTTACATGATCCCCCATGTTGTGCAAAAAAGCGGT
TAGCTCCTTCGGTCCTCCGATCGTTGTCAGAAGTAAGTTGGCCGCAGTGTTATCACTCATGGTTATGGCA
GCACTGCATAATTCTCTTACTGTCATGCCATCCGTAAGATGCTTTTCTGTGACTGGTGAGTACTCAACCA
AGTCATTCTGAGAATAGTGTATGCGGCGACCGAGTTGCTCTTGCCCGGCGTCAATACGGGATAATACCGC
GCCACATAGCAGAACTTTAAAAGTGCTCATCATTGGAAAACGTTCTTCGGGGCGAAAACTCTCAAGGATC
TTACCGCTGTTGAGATCCAGTTCGATGTAACCCACTCGTGCACCCAACTGATCTTCAGCATCTTTTACTT
TCACCAGCGTTTCTGGGTGAGCAAAAACAGGAAGGCAAAATGCCGCAAAAAAGGGAATAAGGGCGACACG
GAAATGTTGAATACTCATACTCTTCCTTTTTCAATATTATTGAAGCATTTATCAGGGTTATTGTCTCATG
AGCGGATACATATTTGAATGTATTTAGAAAAATAAACAAATAGGGGTTCCGCGCACATTTCCCCGAAAAG
TGCCACCTAAATTGTAAGCGTTAATATTTTGTTAAAATTCGCGTTAAATTTTTGTTAAATCAGCTCATTT
TTTAACCAATAGGCCGAAATCGGCAAAATCCCTTATAAATCAAAAGAATAGACCGAGATAGGGT
[37 nt withheld, positions 1115-1151]
AAAGAACGTGGACTCCAACGTCAAAGG
[49 nt withheld, positions 1179-1227]
T
[91 nt withheld, positions 1229-1319]
G
[124 nt withheld, positions 1321-1444]
CCCATTCGCCATTCAGGCTGCGCAACTGTTGGGAAGGGCGATCGGTGCGGGCCTCTTCGCTATTACGCCA
GCTGGCGAAAGGGGGATGTGCTGCAAGGCGATTAAATAACTTCGTATAGCATACATTATACGAAGTTATG
TTGGGTAACGCCAGGGTTTTCTTGTGTGGAATTGTGAGCGGATAACAATTTCACACAGGAAACAGCTATG
ACCATGATTACGCCAAGCGCGCAATTAACCCTCACTAAAGGGAACAAAAGCTGGAGCTCCACCGCGGTGG
CGGCCGCTCTAGATGGCGAAGAGCCCATGGATCCACTAGTAACATATGTGCAGGCCTGCTCTTCGGTAAG
CTTATCGATACCGTCGACCCGTTAACCGGGGGCCCGGTACCCAATTCGCCCTATAGTGAGTCGTATTACG
CGCGCTCACTGGCCGTCGTTTTACAACGTCGTGACTGGCATACGAGCCGGAAGCATAAAGTGTAAAGCCT
GGGGTGCCTAATGAGTGAGCTAACTCACATTAATTGCGTTGCGCTCACTGCCCGCTTTCCAGTCGGGAAA
CCTGTCGTGCCAGCTGCATTAATGAATCGGCCAACGCGCGGGGAGAGGCGGTTTGCGTATTGGGCGAATT
CCGCTTCCTCGCTCACTGACTCGCTGCGCTCGGTCGTTCGGCTGCGGCGAGCGGTATCAGCTCACTCAAA
GGCGGTAATACGGTTATCCACAGAATCAGGGGATAACGCAGGAAAGAACATGAAGCCGCGGTGCGGGTGC
CAGGGCGTGCCCTTGGGCTCCCCGGGCGCGTACTCCACCTCACCCATCTGGTCCATCATGATGAACGGGT
CGAGGTGGCGGTAGTTGATGAAGTTCCTATTCTCTAGAAAGTATAGGAACTTCCAGTTGTCCTCGAACAG
GTCTAAAAATTGCGGTCATAAACTGAAACGTAACATATGATAAGGTATTTTGTGTGCGGTTTTTTCTATG
ATGTTTCAAAAAAATTTATCAGAAGTAAAAAACATAAGAAGTGTACACAGAACATTGTGTAGATTTTGGG
ATAGAATTATTATTAATGGGGGGAGGGAGCACAATTTTTTTCGACTTTTTATTACGAATTAATTCTATTT
TTGAATCTACACAATTTCATTGTTAGAGGTGACTTAAAAGAAGCTAAAAAACAAAGAAATTAAGAGAAGT
TTTTTGATAATAACAAAAATAGGGGGTGGGAGCACAGGGAGAAAGAGCATGTAGGGATGTTGAAGAGTAA
TTGGACTCAGAAGAACTCGTCAAGAAGGCGATAGAAGGCGATGCGCTGCGAATCGGGAGCGGCGATACCG
TAAAGCACGAGGAAGCGGTCAGCCCATTCGCCGCCAAGCTCCTCAGCAATATCACGGGTAGCCAACGCTA
TGTCCTGATAGCGGTCCGCCACACCCAGCCGGCCACAGTCGATGAATCCAGAAAAGCGGCCATTTTCCAC
CATGATATTCGGCAAGCAGGCATCGCCATGGGTCACGACGAGATCCTCGCCGTCGGGCATGCGCGCCTTG
AGCCTGGCGAACAGTTCGGCTGGTGCGAGCCCCTGATGTTCTTCGTCCAGATCATCCTGATCGACAAGAC
CGGCTTCCATCCGAGTACGTGCTCGCTCGATGCGATGTTTCGCTTGGTGGTCGAATGGGCAGGTAGCCGG
ATCAAGCGTATGCAGCCGCCGCATTGCATCAGCCATGATGGATACTTTCTCGGCAGGAGCAAGGTGAGAT
GACAGGAGATCCTGCCCCGGCACTTCGCCCAATAGCAGCCAGTCCCTTCCCGCTTCAGTGACAACGTCGA
GCACAGCTGCGCAAGGAACGCCCGTCGTGGCCAGCCACGATAGCCGCGCTGCCTCGTCCTGCAGTTCATT
CAGGGCACCGGACAGGTCGGTCTTGACAAAAAGAACCGGGCGCCCCTGCGCTGACAGCCGGAACACGGCG
GCATCAGAGCAGCCGATTGTCTGTTGTGCCCAGTCATAGCCGAATAGCCTCTCCACCCAAGCGGCCGGAG
AACCTGCGTGCAATCCATCTTGTTCAATCATATTACCTTAAAATTCAAAAATTAATTTCAGATCAGTCAT
AACCAAGAAAACAAAATAAACGTTAGGACAGAAAATTCAAATTAATTAAAAATTATGCTGAATAAGAAAA
TTACATGCAAAGCCTTATTTTCCTCATAGAAACAGTTGAATAACATATTTTTTAATTGAAAACATAGCAA
AATTCGTGGTAAAATTTGTCAAAACCTTGGAAAAAATCGAAAAAAGAACATTTCCCGATGCATTTTCCTA
TTTCTCGTTGCCGACAACGTATAAACGTTGAATACTCAGTCAACGAATTTGGCTGCTGGCTTGGACTCTC
GCACGGAAGAGACGCGTGTGTAGATTTACGACGAAAGCAAAAATGATCCCGCTTTCCGTGAGCAAAAGGC
CAGCAAAAGGCCAGGAACCGTAAAAAGGCCGCGTTGCTGGCGTTTTTCCATAGGCTCCGCCCCCCTGACG
AGCATCACAAAAATCGACGCTCAAGTCAGAGGTGGCGAAACCCGACAGGACTATAAAGATACCAGGCGTT
TCCCCCTGGAAGCTCCCTCGTGCGCTCTCCTGTTCCGACCCTGCCGCTTACCGGATACCTGTCCGCCTTT
CTCCCTTCGGGAAGCGTGGCGCTTTCTCATAGCTCACGCTGTAGGTATCTCAGTTCGGTGTAGGTCGTTC
GCTCCAAGCTGGGCTGTGTGCACGAACCCCCCATTCAGCCCGACCGCTGCGCCTTATCCGGTAACTATCG
TCTTGAGTCCAACCCGGTAAGACACGACTTATCGCCACTGGCAGCAGCCACTGGTAACAGGATTAGCAGA
GCGAGGTATGTAGGCGGTGCTACAGAGTTCTTGAAGTGGTGGCCTAACTACGGCTACACTAGAAGAACAG
TATTTGGTATCTGCGCTCTGCTGAAGCCAGTTACCTTCGGAAAAAGAGTTGGTAGCTCTTGATCCGGCAA
ACAAACCACCGCTGGTAGCGGTGGTTTTTTTGTTTGCAAGCAGCAGATTACGCGCAGAAAAAAAGGATCT
CAAGAAGATCCTTTGATCTTTTCTACGGGGTCTGACGCTCAGTGGAACGAAAACTCACGTTAAGGGATTT
TGGTCATGAGATTATCAAAAAGGATCTTCACCTAGATCCTTTTAAATTAAAAATGAAGTTTTAAATCAAT
CTAAAGTATATATGAGTAAACTTGGTCTGACAGTTA
